Addgene plasmid #24659: pCHERRY3
Depositing lab: Tanya Parish. Depositing organization: Queen Mary and Westfield College, University of London. Publication: Sensitive detection of gene expression in mycobacteria under replicating and non-replicating conditions using optimized far-red reporters. Carroll P, Schreuder LJ, Muwanguzi-Karugaba J, Wiles S, Robertson BD, Ripoll J, Ward TH, Bancroft GJ, Schaible UE, Parish T. PLoS One. 2010 . 5(3):e9823. 10.1371/journal.pone.0009823 PubMed 20352111.
Backbone
  Vector backbone: pSMT3-S
  Backbone size w/o insert (bp): 5582
  Vector type: Bacterial Expression
  Selectable markers: Hygromycin
Growth in bacteria
  Bacterial resistance: Hygromycin, 200 μg/mL
  Growth temperature: 37°C
  Growth strain: DH5alpha
  Copy number: Unknown
Gene/Insert
  Gene/Insert name: mCherry
  Species: Synthetic; gene
  Insert size (bp): 717
  Cloning method: Restriction Enzyme; 5′ cloning site BamHI (not destroyed); 3′ cloning site HindIII (not destroyed)
  Sequencing primers: 5′ M13rev; 3′ pBluescriptKS
Terms and licenses: Academic/Nonprofit Terms; Industry Terms: Not Available to Industry
How to cite: pCHERRY3 was a gift from Tanya Parish (Addgene plasmid # 24659 ; http://n2t.net/addgene:24659 ; RRID:Addgene_24659)
