[The description below was written by a language model from this plasmid's Addgene catalogue record and pLannotate feature annotations shown in this document.]
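Description:
pCHERRY3 is a bacterial expression plasmid built on the pSMT3-S backbone that carries an mCherry reporter, described in the associated publication as part of a set of optimized far-red fluorescent reporters for monitoring gene expression in mycobacteria under replicating and non-replicating conditions. The sequenced plasmid is about 6.3 kb, consistent with a backbone of roughly 5.6 kb plus a 717 bp synthetic mCherry gene cloned between BamHI and HindIII sites, both of which remain intact. In E. coli it replicates from a high-copy ColE1/pUC-type origin and is selected with hygromycin through the hygromycin phosphotransferase gene (hyg, from Streptomyces hygroscopicus), which lies on the opposite strand to the reporter. Hygromycin is the only complete resistance marker. The short β-lactamase and lacI matches are fragments left over from earlier cloning vectors, not functional genes.

The mCherry coding sequence sits just downstream of pBluescript-derived polylinker remnants and a lac promoter/operator/CAP site region, and is followed by another polylinker fragment. The record does not state which promoter drives mCherry. The roughly 300 bp upstream of the reporter is annotated only with a short homology fragment to a Streptomyces protein and two very small matches to a Tet-responsive promoter, which are probably spurious hits, so the actual promoter appears to be unannotated. A stretch of almost 3 kb between the reporter and hyg is also unannotated, and no mycobacterial replication origin is identified in the table, although a vector intended for mycobacteria would be expected to carry one. The plasmid is used as a red fluorescent reporter for detecting and tracking bacteria by fluorescence.
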