Features (pLannotate 1.2.2; 13 found; start..end, strand, type, name):
      9..113     +  CDS            Y4104_STRCO (fragment): Protein inferred from homology: Swiss-Prot protein existence level 3. From Streptomyces coelicolor (strain ATCC BAA-471 / A3(2) / M145).
    171..190     +  promoter       tight TRE promoter (fragment): Tet-responsive promoter PTight, consisting of seven tet operator sequences followed by the minimal CMV promoter
    197..214     +  promoter       tight TRE promoter (fragment): Tet-responsive promoter PTight, consisting of seven tet operator sequences followed by the minimal CMV promoter
    309..1016    +  CDS            mCherry: mCherry is a basic (constitutively fluorescent) red fluorescent protein published in 2004, derived from Discosoma sp.. It is reported to be a very rapidly-maturing monomer with low acid sensitivity.
   1020..1055    +  misc_feature   MCS (fragment): pBluescript multiple cloning site
   3888..4880    -  CDS            hyg: KHYB_STRHY - Experimental evidence at protein level: Swiss-Prot protein existence level 1. The aminoglycoside phosphotransferases achieve inactivation of their antibiotic substrates by phosphorylation. From Streptomyces hygroscopicus.
   4992..5072    +  CDS            bla(M) (fragment): β-lactamase lacking the signal sequence; bla(M); allows cytosolic expression of β-lactamase
   5244..5832    +  rep_origin     ori: high-copy-number ColE1/pMB1/pBR322/pUC origin of replication
   6015..6107    +  CDS            lacI (fragment): lac repressor; lacI; The lac repressor binds to the lac operator to inhibit transcription in E. coli. This inhibition can be relieved by adding lactose or isopropyl-β-D-thiogalactopyranoside (IPTG).
   6120..6141    +  protein_bind   CAP binding site: CAP binding activates transcription in the presence of cAMP. E. coli catabolite activator protein
   6156..6186    +  promoter       lac promoter: promoter for the E. coli lac operon
   6194..6210    +  protein_bind   lac operator: The lac repressor binds to the lac operator to inhibit transcription in E. coli. This inhibition can be relieved by adding lactose or isopropyl-β-D-thiogalactopyranoside (IPTG). lac repressor encoded by lacI
   6256..6       +  misc_feature   MCS (fragment) (across the origin): pBluescript multiple cloning site
>Addgene plasmid #24659 | pCHERRY3 | addgene full sequence | sequence record 306236 | Addgene NGS Result
TCTAGAGGATCGTCGGCACCGTCACGGCCGTGGGAGGCGGCACGATCCGCGACGTGATGATCGGCCGCAT
CCCCACGGTGCTGCGCAGTGAGCTCTACGCCATCCCGGCGTTGATCTGTGCGTTCGCACGCACAGGCCCG
GTGTGAGAAGGGTCTCTGACGAGCGGGAGAACTCCCTATCAGTGATAGAGTTTGTCCTCCCTATCAGTGA
TAGATAGGCTCTGGGAGTACCCGTGTGTACGACCAGCACGGCATACATCATTTCGACGCCGAGAGATTCG
CCGCCCGAAATGAGCACGATCCGGATCCATGGTCTCGAAGGGCGAGGAGGACAACATGGCGATCATCAAG
GAGTTCATGCGCTTCAAGGTCCACATGGAGGGCTCGGTCAACGGCCACGAGTTCGAGATCGAGGGCGAGG
GCGAGGGCCGCCCGTACGAGGGCACCCAGACCGCCAAGCTGAAGGTCACCAAGGGCGGCCCGCTGCCGTT
CGCCTGGGACATCCTGTCGCCGCAGTTCATGTACGGCAGCAAGGCCTACGTCAAGCACCCGGCCGACATC
CCGGACTACCTGAAGCTGTCGTTCCCGGAGGGCTTCAAGTGGGAGCGCGTCATGAACTTCGAGGACGGCG
GCGTCGTCACCGTCACCCAGGACTCGTCGCTGCAGGACGGCGAGTTCATCTACAAGGTCAAGCTGCGGGG
CACCAACTTCCCGTCGGACGGCCCGGTCATGCAGAAGAAGACCATGGGCTGGGAGGCCTCGTCGGAGCGC
ATGTACCCGGAGGACGGCGCCCTGAAGGGCGAGATCAAGCAGCGGCTGAAGCTGAAGGACGGCGGCCACT
ACGACGCCGAGGTCAAGACCACCTACAAGGCCAAGAAGCCGGTCCAGCTGCCGGGCGCCTACAACGTGAA
CATCAAGCTGGACATCACCAGCCACAACGAGGACTACACCATCGTCGAGCAGTACGAGCGCGCCGAGGGC
CGCCACAGCACCGGCGGCATGGACGAGCTGTACAAGTGAAAGCTTATCGATACCGTCGACCTCGAGGGGG
GGCCCCCGGGGATCATCGAGCCGAGAACGTTATCGAAGTTGGTCATGTGTAATCCCCTCGTTTGAACTTT
GGATTAAGCGTAGATACACCCTTGGACAAGCCAGTTGGATTCGGAGACAAGCAAATTCAGCCTTAAAAAG
GGCGAGGCCCTGCGGTGGTGGAACACCGCAGGGCCTCTAACCGCTCGACGCGCTGCACCAACCAGCCCGC
GAACGGCTGGCAGCCAGCGTAAGGCGCGGCTCATCGGGCGGCGTTCGCCACGATGTCCTGCACTTCGAGC
CAAGCCTCGAACACCTGCTGGTGTGCACGACTCACCCGGTTGTTGACACCGCGCGCGGCCGTGCGGGCTC
GGTGGGGCGGCTCTGTCGCCCTTGCCAGCGTGAGTAGCGCGTACCTCACCTCGCCCAACAGGTCGCACAC
AGCCGATTCGTACGCCATAAAGCCAGGTGAGCCCACCAGCTCCGTAAGTTCGGGCGCTGTGTGGCTCGTA
CCCGCGCATTCAGGCGGCAGGGGGTCTAACGGGTCTAAGGCGGCGTGTACGGCCGCCACAGCGGCTCTCA
GCGGCCCGGAAACGTCCTCGAAACGACGCATGTGTTCCTCCTGGTTGGTACAGGTGGTTGGGGGTGCTCG
GCTGTCGCTGGTGTTCCACCACCAGGGCTCGACGGGAGAGCGGGGGAGTGTGCAGTTGTGGGGTGGCCCC
TCAGCGAAATATCTGACTTGGAGCTCGTGTCGGACCATACACCGGTGATTAATCGTGGTCTACTACCAAG
CGTGAGCCACGTCGCCGACGAATTTGAGCAGCTCTGGCTGCCGTACTGGCCGCTGGCAAGCGACGATCTG
CTCGAGGGGATCTACCGCCAAAGCCGCGCGTCGGCCCTAGGCCGCCGGTACATCGAGGCGAACCCAACAG
CGCTGGCAAACCTGCTGGTCGTGGACGTAGACCATCCAGACGCAGCGCTCCGAGCGCTCAGCGCCCGGGG
GTCCCATCCGCTGCCCAACGCGATCGTGGGCAATCGCGCCAACGGCCACGCACACGCAGTGTGGGCACTC
AACGCCCCTGTTCCACGCACCGAATACGCGCGGCGTAAGCCGCTCGCATACATGGCGGCGTGCGCCGAAG
GCCTTCGGCGCGCCGTCGACGGCGACCGCAGTTACTCAGGCCTCATGACCAAAAACCCCGGCCACATCGC
CTGGGAAACGGAATGGCTCCACTCAGATCTCTACACACTCAGCCACATCGAGGCCGAGCTCGGCGCGAAC
ATGCCACCGCCGCGCTGGCGTCAGCAGACCACGTACAAAGCGGCTCCGACGCCGCTAGGGCGGAATTGCG
CACTGTTCGATTCCGTCAGGTTGTGGGCCTATCGTCCCGCCCTCATGCGGATCTACCTGCCGACCCGGAA
CGTGGACGGACTCGGCCGCGCGATCTATGCCGAGTGCCACGCGCGAAACGCCGAATTCCCGTGCAACGAC
GTGTGTCCCGGACCGCTACCGGACAGCGAGGTCCGCGCCATCGCCAACAGCATTTGGCGTTGGATCACAA
CCAAGTCGCGCATTTGGGCGGACGGGATCGTGGTCTACGAGGCCACACTCAGTGCGCGCCAGTCGGCCAT
CTCGCGGAAGGGCGCAGCAGCGCGCACGGCGGCGAGCACAGTTGCGCGGCGCGCAAAGTCCGCGTCAGCC
ATGGAGGCATTGCTATGAGCGACGGCTACAGCGACGGCTACAACCGGCAGCCGACTGTCCGCAAAAAGCG
GCGCGTGACCGCCGCCGAAGGCGCTCGAATCACCGGACTATCCGAACGCCACGTCGTCCGGCTCGTGGCG
CAGGAACGCAGCGAGTGGCTCGCCGAGCAGGCTGCACGCCGCGAACGCATCCGCGCCTATCACGACGACG
AGGGCCACTCTTGGCCGCAAACGGCCAAACATTTCGGGCTGCATCTGGACACCGTTAAGCGACTCGGCTA
TCGGGCGAGGAAAGAGCGTGCGGCAGAACAGGAAGCGGCTCAAAAGGCCCACAACGAAGCCGACAATCCA
CCGCTGTTCTAACGCAATTGGGGAGCGGGTGTCGCGGGGGTTCCGTGGGGGGTTCCGTTGCAACGGGTCG
GACAGGTAAAAGTCCTGGTAGACGCTAGTTTTCTGGTTTGGGCCATGCCTGTCTCGTTGCGTGTTTCGTT
GCGCCCGTTTTGAATACCAGCCAGACGAGACGGGGTTCTACGAATCTTGGTCGATACCAAGCCATTTCCG
CTGAATATCGGGGAGCTCACCGCCAGAATCGGTGGTTGTGGTGATGTACGTGGCGAACTCCGTTGTAGTG
CCTGTGGTGGCATCCGTGGCCACTCTCGTTGCACGGTTCGTTGTGCCGTTACAGGCCCCGTTGACAGCTC
ACCGAACGTAGTTAAAACATGCTGGTCAAACTAGGTTTACCAACGATACGAGTCAGCTCATCTAGGGCCA
GTTCTAGGCGTTGTTCGTTGCGCGGTTCGTTGCGCATGTTTCGTGTGGTTGCTAGATGGCTCCGCAACCA
CACGCTTCGAGGTTGAGTGCTTCCAGCACGGGCGCGATCCAGAAGAACTTCGTCGTGCGACTGTCCTCGT
TGATCCTTGCCGAGCTGGGATGGAAGCCCGGCCGACCCACCCTGGAGGAGATGATCGAGGATGCCAGGGC
CTTTCACGCCCGCCGCTGCTGAGCGTCCGCCGCCGGGCCCGCACCGCCGTCGGCCGGCCCGCTCCGGGCT
CGCAGCAGCGGGCTTCGGCGCGGGCCCGGGGCTCCCGGGCCGCCGGGCGGGGCTCCGCCCGGCGGCCGCC
GGGGGCCGGGGGCGGCGCCGGGCGGCCCGGGGCGTCAGGCGCCGGGGGCGGTGTCCGGCGGCCCCCAGAG
GAACTGCGCCAGTTCCTCCGGATCGGTGAAGCCGGAGAGATCCAGCGGGGTCTCCTCGAACACCTCGAAG
TCGTGCAGGAAGGTGAAGGCGAGCAGTTCGCGGGCGAAGTCCTCGGTCCGCTTCCACTGCGCCCCGTCGA
GCAGCGCGGCCAGGATCTCGCGGTCGCCCCGGAAGGCGTTGAGATGCAGTTGCACCAGGCTGTAGCGGGA
GTCTCCCGCATAGACGTCGGTGAAGTCGACGATCCCGGTGACCTCGGTCGCGGCCAGGTCCACGAAGATG
TTGGTCCCGTGCAGGTCGCCGTGGACGAACCGGGGTTCGCGGCCGGCCAGCAGCGTGTCCACGTCCGGCA
GCCAGTCCTCCAGGCGGTCCAGCAGCCGGGGCGAGAGGTAGCCCCACCCGCGGTGGTCCTCGACGGTCGC
CGCGCGGCGTTCCCGCAGCAGTTCCGGGAAGACCTCGGAATGGGGGGTGAGCACGGTGTTCCCGGTCAGC
GGCACCCTGTGCAGCCGGCCGAGCACCCGGCCGAGTTCGCGGGCCAGGGCGAGCAGCGCGTTCCGGTCGG
TCGTGCCGTCCATCGCGGACCGCCAGGTGGTGCCGGTCATCCGGCTCATCACCAGGTAGGGCCACGGCCA
GGCTCCGGTGCCGGGCCGCAGCTCGCCGCGGCCGAGGAGGCGGGGCACCGGCACCGGGGCGTCCGCCAGG
ACCGCGTACGCCTCCGACTCCGACGCGAGGCTCTCCGGACCGCACCAGTGCTCGCCGAACAGCTTGATCA
CCGGGCCGGGCTCGCCGACCAGTACGGGGTTGGTGCTCTCGCCGGGCACCCGCAGCACCGGCGGCACCGG
CAGCCCGAGCTCCTCCAGGGCTCGGCGGGCCAGCGGCTCCCAGAATTCCTGGTCGTTCCGCAGGCTCGCG
TAGGAATCATCCGAATCAATACGGTCGAGAAGTAACAGGGATTCTTGTGTCACAGCGGACCTCTATTCAC
AGGGTACGGGCCGGCTTAATTCCGCACGGCCGGTCGCGACACGGCCTGTCCGCACCGCGGATCAGGCGTT
GACGATGACGGGCTGGTCGGCCACGTCGGGGAGTCAGGCAACTATGGATGAACGAAATAGACAGATCGCT
GAGATAGGTGCCTCACTGATTAAGCATTGGTAACTGTCAGACCAAGTTTACTCATATATACTTTAGATTG
ATTTAAAACTTCATTTTTAATTTAAAAGGATCTAGGTGAAGATCCTTTTTGATAATCTCATGACCAAAAT
CCCTTAACGTGAGTTTTCGTTCCACTGAGCGTCAGACCCCGTAGAAAAGATCAAAGGATCTTCTTGAGAT
CCTTTTTTTCTGCGCGTAATCTGCTGCTTGCAAACAAAAAAACCACCGCTACCAGCGGTGGTTTGTTTGC
CGGATCAAGAGCTACCAACTCTTTTTCCGAAGGTAACTGGCTTCAGCAGAGCGCAGATACCAAATACTGT
TCTTCTAGTGTAGCCGTAGTTAGGCCACCACTTCAAGAACTCTGTAGCACCGCCTACATACCTCGCTCTG
CTAATCCTGTTACCAGTGGCTGCTGCCAGTGGCGATAAGTCGTGTCTTACCGGGTTGGACTCAAGACGAT
AGTTACCGGATAAGGCGCAGCGGTCGGGCTGAACGGGGGGTTCGTGCACACAGCCCAGCTTGGAGCGAAC
GACCTACACCGAACTGAGATACCTACAGCGTGAGCTATGAGAAAGCGCCACGCTTCCCGAAGGGAGAAAG
GCGGACAGGTATCCGGTAAGCGGCAGGGTCGGAACAGGAGAGCGCACGAGGGAGCTTCCAGGGGGAAACG
CCTGGTATCTTTATAGTCCTGTCGGGTTTCGCCACCTCTGACTTGAGCGTCGATTTTTGTGATGCTCGTC
AGGGGGGCGGAGCCTATGGAAAAACGCCAGCAACGCGGCCTTTTTACGGTTCCTGGCCTTTTGCTGGCCT
TTTGCTCACATGTTCTTTCCTGCGTTATCCCCTGATTCTGTGGATAACCGTATTACCGCCTTTGAGTGAG
CTGATACCGCTCGCCGCAGCCGAACGACCGAGCGCAGCGAGTCAGTGAGCGAGGAAGCGGAAGAGCGCCC
AATACGCAAACCGCCTCTCCCCGCGCGTTGGCCGATTCATTAATGCAGCTGGCACGACAGGTTTCCCGAC
TGGAAAGCGGGCAGTGAGCGCAACGCAATTAATGTGAGTTAGCTCACTCATTAGGCACCCCAGGCTTTAC
ACTTTATGCTTCCGGCTCGTATGTTGTGTGGAATTGTGAGCGGATAACAATTTCACACAGGAAACAGCTA
TGACATGATTACCAGATCTGGCTCGCACCGCGGTGGCGGCCGC
