>Addgene plasmid #24659 | pCHERRY3 | addgene partial sequence | sequence record 30639 | 24659 with pBluescriptKS
CCGCCGGTGCTGTGGCGGCCCTCGGCGCGCTCGTACTGCTCGACGATGGTGTAGTCCTCGTTGTGGCTGG
TGATGTCCAGCTTGATGTTCACGTTGTAGGCGCCCGGCAGCTGGACCGGCTTCTTGGCCTTGTAGGTGGT
CTTGACCTCGGCGTCGTAGTGGCCGCCGTCCTTCAGCTTCAGCCGCTGCTTGATCTCGCCCTTCAGGGCG
CCGTCCTCCGGGTACATGCGCTCCGACGAGGCCTCCCAGCCCATGGTCTTCTTCTGCATGACCGGGCCGT
CCGACGGGAAGTTGGTGCCCCGCAGCTTGACCTTGTAGATGAACTCGCCGTCCTGCAGCGACGAGTCCTG
GGTGACGGTGACGACGCCGCCGTCCTCGAAGTTCATGACGCGCTCCCACTTGAAGCCCTCCGGGAACGAC
AGCTTCAGGTAGTCCGGGATGTCGGCCGGGTGCTTGACGTAGGCCTTGCTGCCGTACATGAACTGCGGCG
ACAGGATGTCCCAGGCGAACGGCAGCGGGCCGCCCTTGGTGACCTTCAGCTTGGCGGTCTGGGTGCCCTC
GTACGGGCGGCCCTCGCCCTCGCCCTCGATCTCGAACTCGTGGCCGTTGACCGAGCCCTCCATGTGGACC
TTGAAGCGCATGAACTCCTTGATGATCGCCATGTTGTCCTCCTCGCCCTTCGAGACCATGGATCCGGATC
GTGCTCATTTCGGGCGGCGAATCTCTCGGCGTCGAAATGATGTATGCCGTGCTGGTCGTACACACGGGTA
CTCCCAGAGCCTATCTATCACTGATAGGGAAGGACAAACTCTATCACTGAA
