>Addgene plasmid #24659 | pCHERRY3 | addgene partial sequence | sequence record 92495 | M13pUC-Rev 5'-AGCGGATAACAATTTCACACAGG-3'
CAGATCTGGCTCGCACCGCGGTGGCGGCCGCTCTAGAGGATCGTCGGCACCGTCACGGCCGTGGGAGGCG
GCACGATCCGCGACGTGATGATCGGCCGCATCCCCACGGTGCTGCGCAGTGAGCTCTACGCCATCCCGGC
GTTGATCTGTGCGTTCGCACGCACAGGCCCGGTGTGAGAAGGGTCTCTGACGAGCGGGAGAACTCCCTAT
CAGTGATAGAGTTTGTCCTCCCTATCAGTGATAGATAGGCTCTGGGAGTACCCGTGTGTACGACCAGCAC
GGCATACATCATTTCGACGCCGAGAGATTCGCCGCCCGAAATGAGCACGATCCGGATCCATGGTCTCGAA
GGGCGAGGAGGACAACATGGCGATCATCAAGGAGTTCATGCGCTTCAAGGTCCACATGGAGGGCTCGGTC
AACGGCCACGAGTTCGAGATCGAGGGCGAGGGCGAGGGCCGCCCGTACGAGGGCACCCAGACCGCCAAGC
TGAAGGTCACCAAGGGCGGCCCGCTGCCGTTCGCCTGGGACATCCTGTCGCCGCAGTTCATGTACGGCAG
CAAGGCCTACGTCAAGCACCCGGCCGACATCCCGGACTACCTGAAGCTGTCGTTCCCGGAGGGCTTCAAG
TGGGAGCGCGTCATGAACTTCGAGGACGGCGGCGTCGTCACCGTCACCCAGGACTCGTCGCTGCAGGACG
GCGAGTTCATCTACAAGGTCAAGCTGCGGGGCACCAACTTCCCGTCGGAC
